Addgene plasmid #230869: AiP14530: pAAV-AiE0743m_3xC2-minBG-mTFP1-WPRE3-BGHpA (Alias: CN4530)
Purpose: AiE0743m_3xC2 is an enhancer sequence, designed to drive AAV-mediated transgene expression in striatal cholinergic interneurons
Depositing lab: Allen Institute for Brain Science & Jonathan Ting. Depositing organization: Allen Institute. Publication: Enhancer AAV toolbox for accessing and perturbing striatal cell types and circuits. Hunker AC, Wirthlin ME, Gill G, Johansen NJ, Hooper M, Omstead V, Vargas S, Lerma MN, Taskin N, Weed N, Laird WD, Bishaw YM, Bendrick JL, Gore BB, Ben-Simon Y, Opitz-Araya X, Martinez RA, Way SW, Thyagarajan B, Otto S, Sanchez REA, Alexander JR, Amaya A, Amster A, Arbuckle J, Ayala A, Baker PM, Barcelli T, Barta S, Bertagnolli D, Bielstein C, Bishwakarma P, Bowlus J, Boyer G, Brouner K, Casian B, Casper T, Chakka AB, Chakrabarty R, Chong P, Clark M, Colbert K, Daniel S, Dawe T, Departee M, DiValentin P, Donadio NP, Dotson NI, Dwivedi D, Egdorf T, Fliss T, Gary A, Goldy J, Grasso C, Groce EL, Gudsnuk K, Han W, Haradon Z, Hastings S, Helback O, Ho WV, Huang C, Johnson T, Jones DL, Juneau Z, Kenney J, Leibly M, Li S, Liang E, Loeffler H, Lusk NA, Madigan Z, Malloy J, Malone J, McCue R, Melchor J, Mich JK, Moosman S, Morin E, Naidoo R, Newman D, Ngo K, Nguyen K, Oster AL, Ouellette B, Oyama AA, Pena N, Pham T, Phillips E, Pom C, Potekhina L, Ransford S, Ray PL, Reding M, Rette DF, Reynoldson C, Rimorin C, Sigler AR, Rocha DB, Ronellenfitch K, Ruiz A, Sawyer L, Sevigny JP, Shapovalova NV, Shepard N, Shulga L, Soliman S, Staats B, Taormina MJ, Tieu M, Wang Y, Wilkes J, Wood T, Zhou T, Williford A, Dee N, Mollenkopf T, Ng L, Esposito L, Kalmbach BE, Yao S, Ariza J, Collman F, Mufti S, Smith K, Waters J, Ersing I, Patrick M, Zeng H, Lein ES, Kojima Y, Horwitz G, Owen SF, Levi BP, Daigle TL, Tasic B, Bakken TE, Ting JT. Neuron. 2025 May 21;113(10):1507-1524.e17. doi: 10.1016/j.neuron.2025.04.035. PubMed 40403704.
Backbone
  Vector backbone: pAAV
  Vector type: Mammalian Expression, AAV
Growth in bacteria
  Bacterial resistance: Ampicillin, 100 μg/mL
  Growth temperature: 30°C
  Growth strain: NEB Stable
  Copy number: Unknown
Gene/Insert
  Gene/Insert name: mTFP1
Terms and licenses: Academic/Nonprofit Terms; Industry Terms: Not Available to Industry
Depositor comments: Please visit https://doi.org/10.1101/2024.09.27.615553 for bioRxiv preprint.
How to cite: AiP14530: pAAV-AiE0743m_3xC2-minBG-mTFP1-WPRE3-BGHpA (Alias: CN4530) was a gift from Allen Institute for Brain Science & Jonathan Ting (Addgene plasmid # 230869 ; http://n2t.net/addgene:230869 ; RRID:Addgene_230869)
