[The description below was written by a language model from this plasmid's Addgene catalogue record and pLannotate feature annotations shown in this document.]
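Description:
AiP14530: pAAV-AiE0743m_3xC2-minBG-mTFP1-WPRE3-BGHpA (alias CN4530) is a 4,951 nt AAV transfer plasmid for mammalian expression, built on a pAAV backbone. It serves as the genome template for packaging recombinant adeno-associated virus. The expression cassette is flanked by AAV2 inverted terminal repeats, which provide the signals for replication and encapsidation of the vector genome. The right ITR is annotated in full, while the left one is detected only as short fragments, a common outcome when these structured repeats are sequenced and annotated. In bacteria the plasmid is maintained by a high-copy ColE1/pUC-type origin and selected with ampicillin through the bla gene and its promoter. The backbone also carries an f1 phage origin and small remnants of the pBR322 bom and rop regions. The record lists a recombination-deficient propagation strain, consistent with the need to keep the ITRs intact.

The payload is a cell-type-targeting reporter. According to the name and stated purpose, AiE0743m_3xC2 is an enhancer sequence, and the name suggests a triplicated core element. It is placed upstream of a minimal beta-globin promoter (minBG). Neither element is annotated in the feature table, but the unannotated stretch between the left ITR and the coding sequence presumably holds them. Together they drive a mammalian codon-optimized mTFP1, a monomeric teal fluorescent protein. Downstream lie WPRE3, a shortened woodchuck hepatitis virus posttranscriptional element that boosts transcript stability and expression (annotated as two WPRE fragments), and a bovine growth hormone polyadenylation signal. The construct is designed to restrict AAV-delivered transgene expression to striatal cholinergic interneurons, so that these cells can be fluorescently labelled and identified. It belongs to a wider enhancer AAV toolbox for accessing striatal cell types.
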