Features (pLannotate 1.2.2; 14 found; start..end, strand, type, name):
     12..39      +  repeat_region  AAV2 ITR (fragment): inverted terminal repeat of adeno-associated virus serotype 2 inverted
     68..95      +  repeat_region  AAV2 ITR (fragment): inverted terminal repeat of adeno-associated virus serotype 2 inverted
    981..1691    +  CDS            mTFP1: monomeric teal (cyan) fluorescent protein (Ai et al., 2006) mammalian codon-optimized
   1725..1882    +  misc_feature   WPRE (fragment): woodchuck hepatitis virus posttranscriptional regulatory element
   1888..1968    +  misc_feature   WPRE (fragment): woodchuck hepatitis virus posttranscriptional regulatory element
   1985..2096    +  polyA_signal   bGH poly(A) signal: bovine growth hormone polyadenylation signal
   2214..2354    +  repeat_region  AAV2 ITR: inverted terminal repeat of adeno-associated virus serotype 2 inverted
   2359..2410    -  misc_feature   bom (fragment): basis of mobility region from pBR322
   2429..2884    +  rep_origin     f1 ori (sequence partly withheld): f1 bacteriophage origin of replication; arrow indicates direction of (+) strand synthesis
   2885..2934    -  misc_feature   bom (fragment): basis of mobility region from pBR322
   3036..3071    -  CDS            rop (fragment): Rop protein, which maintains plasmids at low copy number; rop
   3166..3270    +  promoter       AmpR promoter: bla
   3271..4131    +  CDS            AmpR: β-lactamase; bla; confers resistance to ampicillin, carbenicillin, and related antibiotics
   4302..4890    +  rep_origin     ori: high-copy-number ColE1/pMB1/pBR322/pUC origin of replication
>Addgene plasmid #230869 | AiP14530: pAAV-AiE0743m_3xC2-minBG-mTFP1-WPRE3-BGHpA (Alias: CN4530) | addgene full sequence | sequence record 459488 | Addgene NGS Result
CCTGCAGGCAGCTGCGCGCTCGCTCGCTCACTGAGGCCGCCCGGGCGTCGGGCGACCTTTGGTCGCCCGG
CCTCAGTGAGCGAGCGAGCGCGCAGAGAGGGAGTGGCCAACTCCATCACTAGGGGTTCCTGCGGCCGCAC
GCGTAGCAGCAGCTAGTAGTACATACAAAGAAATAGAAAACATGAAGACCAGGGGAGTTTAATTATATGG
TTGCAAAAATGGTTCAACATTGCAAAGTTGTTAATACTCAGTGGATGGGGAGGGAGCTGTGCAATTATCT
CCACAGGTACAGAAAAGGCACTTAGTAAAATGTAGCCAACTCTTTGGCTTCTAAAAAAGGAGAAAATGGT
TTACAAAAACAAGCCTCCCTGGATGCTTCCTTAATTTGTTCTTAGCAGCAGCTAGTAGTACATACAAAGA
AATAGAAAACATGAAGACCAGGGGAGTTTAATTATATGGTTGCAAAAATGGTTCAACATTGCAAAGTTGT
TAATACTCAGTGGATGGGGAGGGAGCTGTGCAATTATCTCCACAGGTACAGAAAAGGCACTTAGTAAAAT
GTAGCCAACTCTTTGGCTTCTAAAAAAGGAGAAAATGGTTTACAAAAACAAGCCTCCCTGGATGCTTCCT
TAATTTGTTCTTAGCAGCAGCTAGTAGTACATACAAAGAAATAGAAAACATGAAGACCAGGGGAGTTTAA
TTATATGGTTGCAAAAATGGTTCAACATTGCAAAGTTGTTAATACTCAGTGGATGGGGAGGGAGCTGTGC
AATTATCTCCACAGGTACAGAAAAGGCACTTAGTAAAATGTAGCCAACTCTTTGGCTTCTAAAAAAGGAG
AAAATGGTTTACAAAAACAAGCCTCCCTGGATGCTTCCTTAATTTGTTCTTGAGCTCGGGCTGGGCATAA
AAGTCAGGGCAGAGCCATCTATTGCTTACATTTGCTTCTGGGATCCAGATCTTTCGAAGCTAGCGCCACC
ATGGTGAGCAAGGGCGAGGAGACCACAATGGGCGTAATCAAGCCCGACATGAAGATCAAGCTGAAGATGG
AGGGCAACGTGAATGGCCACGCCTTCGTGATCGAGGGCGAGGGCGAGGGCAAGCCCTACGACGGCACCAA
CACCATCAACCTGGAGGTGAAGGAGGGAGCCCCCCTGCCCTTCTCCTACGACATTCTGACCACCGCGTTC
GCCTACGGCAACAGGGCCTTCACCAAGTACCCCGACGACATCCCCAACTACTTCAAGCAGTCCTTCCCCG
AGGGCTACTCTTGGGAGCGCACCATGACCTTCGAGGACAAGGGCATCGTGAAGGTGAAGTCCGACATCTC
CATGGAGGAGGACTCCTTCATCTACGAGATACACCTCAAGGGCGAGAACTTCCCCCCCAACGGCCCCGTG
ATGCAGAAGAAGACCACCGGCTGGGACGCCTCCACCGAGAGGATGTACGTGCGCGACGGCGTGCTGAAGG
GCGACGTCAAGCACAAGCTGCTGCTGGAGGGCGGCGGCCACCACCGCGTTGACTTCAAGACCATCTACAG
GGCCAAGAAGGCGGTGAAGCTGCCCGACTATCACTTTGTGGACCACCGCATCGAGATCCTGAACCACGAC
AAGGACTACAACAAGGTGACCGTTTACGAGAGCGCCGTGGCCCGCAACTCCACCGACGGCATGGACGAGC
TGTACAAGTAATGAGGCGCGCCGCGGCCGCGAATTCGATATCATAATCAACCTCTGGATTACAAAATTTG
TGAAAGATTGACTGGTATTCTTAACTATGTTGCTCCTTTTACGCTATGTGGATACGCTGCTTTAATGCCT
TTGTATCATGCTATTGCTTCCCGTATGGCTTTCATTTTCTCCTCCTTGTATAAATCCTGGTTAGTTCTTG
CCACGGCGGAACTCATCGCCGCCTGCCTTGCCCGCTGCTGGACAGGGGCTCGGCTGTTGGGCACTGACAA
TTCCGTGGCTCGAGAGATCTTCGACTGTGCCTTCTAGTTGCCAGCCATCTGTTGTTTGCCCCTCCCCCGT
GCCTTCCTTGACCCTGGAAGGTGCCACTCCCACTGTCCTTTCCTAATAAAATGAGGAAATTGCATCGCAT
TGTCTGAGTAGGTGTCATTCTATTCTGGGGGGTGGGGTGGGGCAGGACAGCAAGGGGGAGGATTGGGAAG
ACAATAGCAGGCATGAGATCTCACGTGCGGACCGAGCGGCCGCAGGAACCCCTAGTGATGGAGTTGGCCA
CTCCCTCTCTGCGCGCTCGCTCGCTCACTGAGGCCGGGCGACCAAAGGTCGCCCGACGCCCGGGCTTTGC
CCGGGCGGCCTCAGTGAGCGAGCGAGCGCGCAGCTGCCTGCAGGGGCGCCTGATGCGGTATTTTCTCCTT
ACGCATCTGTGCGGTATTTCACACCGCATA
[95 nt withheld, positions 2411-2505]
T
[46 nt withheld, positions 2507-2552]
C
[141 nt withheld, positions 2554-2694]
CCTTTGACGTTGGAGTCCACGTTCTTT
[37 nt withheld, positions 2722-2758]
ACTCTATCTCGGGCTATTCTTTTGATTTATAAGGGATTTTGCCGATTTCGGTCTATTGGTTAAAAAATGA
GCTGATTTAACAAAAATTTAACGCGAATTTTAACAAAATATTAACGTTTACAATTTTATGGTGCACTCTC
AGTACAATCTGCTCTGATGCCGCATAGTTAAGCCAGCCCCGACACCCGCCAACACCCGCTGACGCGCCCT
GACGGGCTTGTCTGCTCCCGGCATCCGCTTACAGACAAGCTGTGACCGTCTCCGGGAGCTGCATGTGTCA
GAGGTTTTCACCGTCATCACCGAAACGCGCGAGACGAAAGGGCCTCGTGATACGCCTATTTTTATAGGTT
AATGTCATGATAATAATGGTTTCTTAGACGTCAGGTGGCACTTTTCGGGGAAATGTGCGCGGAACCCCTA
TTTGTTTATTTTTCTAAATACATTCAAATATGTATCCGCTCATGAGACAATAACCCTGATAAATGCTTCA
ATAATATTGAAAAAGGAAGAGTATGAGTATTCAACATTTCCGTGTCGCCCTTATTCCCTTTTTTGCGGCA
TTTTGCCTTCCTGTTTTTGCTCACCCAGAAACGCTGGTGAAAGTAAAAGATGCTGAAGATCAGTTGGGTG
CACGAGTGGGTTACATCGAACTGGATCTCAACAGCGGTAAGATCCTTGAGAGTTTTCGCCCCGAAGAACG
TTTTCCAATGATGAGCACTTTTAAAGTTCTGCTATGTGGCGCGGTATTATCCCGTATTGACGCCGGGCAA
GAGCAACTCGGTCGCCGCATACACTATTCTCAGAATGACTTGGTTGAGTACTCACCAGTCACAGAAAAGC
ATCTTACGGATGGCATGACAGTAAGAGAATTATGCAGTGCTGCCATAACCATGAGTGATAACACTGCGGC
CAACTTACTTCTGACAACGATCGGAGGACCGAAGGAGCTAACCGCTTTTTTGCACAACATGGGGGATCAT
GTAACTCGCCTTGATCGTTGGGAACCGGAGCTGAATGAAGCCATACCAAACGACGAGCGTGACACCACGA
TGCCTGTAGCAATGGCAACAACGTTGCGCAAACTATTAACTGGCGAACTACTTACTCTAGCTTCCCGGCA
ACAATTAATAGACTGGATGGAGGCGGATAAAGTTGCAGGACCACTTCTGCGCTCGGCCCTTCCGGCTGGC
TGGTTTATTGCTGATAAATCTGGAGCCGGTGAGCGTGGGTCTCGCGGTATCATTGCAGCACTGGGGCCAG
ATGGTAAGCCCTCCCGTATCGTAGTTATCTACACGACGGGGAGTCAGGCAACTATGGATGAACGAAATAG
ACAGATCGCTGAGATAGGTGCCTCACTGATTAAGCATTGGTAACTGTCAGACCAAGTTTACTCATATATA
CTTTAGATTGATTTAAAACTTCATTTTTAATTTAAAAGGATCTAGGTGAAGATCCTTTTTGATAATCTCA
TGACCAAAATCCCTTAACGTGAGTTTTCGTTCCACTGAGCGTCAGACCCCGTAGAAAAGATCAAAGGATC
TTCTTGAGATCCTTTTTTTCTGCGCGTAATCTGCTGCTTGCAAACAAAAAAACCACCGCTACCAGCGGTG
GTTTGTTTGCCGGATCAAGAGCTACCAACTCTTTTTCCGAAGGTAACTGGCTTCAGCAGAGCGCAGATAC
CAAATACTGTTCTTCTAGTGTAGCCGTAGTTAGGCCACCACTTCAAGAACTCTGTAGCACCGCCTACATA
CCTCGCTCTGCTAATCCTGTTACCAGTGGCTGCTGCCAGTGGCGATAAGTCGTGTCTTACCGGGTTGGAC
TCAAGACGATAGTTACCGGATAAGGCGCAGCGGTCGGGCTGAACGGGGGGTTCGTGCACACAGCCCAGCT
TGGAGCGAACGACCTACACCGAACTGAGATACCTACAGCGTGAGCTATGAGAAAGCGCCACGCTTCCCGA
AGGGAGAAAGGCGGACAGGTATCCGGTAAGCGGCAGGGTCGGAACAGGAGAGCGCACGAGGGAGCTTCCA
GGGGGAAACGCCTGGTATCTTTATAGTCCTGTCGGGTTTCGCCACCTCTGACTTGAGCGTCGATTTTTGT
GATGCTCGTCAGGGGGGCGGAGCCTATGGAAAAACGCCAGCAACGCGGCCTTTTTACGGTTCCTGGCCTT
TTGCTGGCCTTTTGCTCACATGT
